Addgene plasmid #142387: TFORF1386
Purpose: Lentiviral vector for overexpressing transcription factor ORFs with unique 24-bp barcodes. Barcodes facilitate identification of transcription factors in pooled screens.
Depositing lab: Feng Zhang. Depositing organization: Broad Institute. Publication: A transcription factor atlas of directed differentiation. Joung J, Ma S, Tay T, Geiger-Schuller KR, Kirchgatterer PC, Verdine VK, Guo B, Arias-Garcia MA, Allen WE, Singh A, Kuksenko O, Abudayyeh OO, Gootenberg JS, Fu Z, Macrae RK, Buenrostro JD, Regev A, Zhang F. Cell. 2023 Jan 5;186(1):209-229.e26. doi: 10.1016/j.cell.2022.11.026. PubMed 36608654.
Backbone
  Vector backbone: pLX_TRC317
  Backbone manufacturer: Broad Institute Genetic Perturbation Platform
  Backbone size w/o insert (bp): 8264
  Vector type: Mammalian Expression, Lentiviral
  Selectable markers: Puromycin
Growth in bacteria
  Bacterial resistance: Ampicillin, 100 μg/mL
  Growth temperature: 30°C
  Growth strain: DH5alpha
  Copy number: High Copy
Gene/Insert
  Gene/Insert name: ZNF362
  Species: H. sapiens (human)
  Insert size (bp): 1364
  Entrez Gene: ZNF362 (a.k.a. RP11-415J8.1, RN, lin-29)
  Promoter: EF1a
  Cloning method: Unknown
  Sequencing primers: 5′ GGGTGGAGACTGAAGTTAGGCCAG; 3′ CACATAGCGTAAAAGGAGCAACATAG
Terms and licenses: Academic/Nonprofit Terms; Industry Terms: Not Available to Industry
Depositor comments: NM_152493,XM_017000415,ENST00000539719,ENST00000373428 . The transcription factor ORF portion of this plasmid was synthesized by Genewiz. Please test multiple small colonies in case of plasmid recombination. To make this collection available in a timely manner, a portion of this collection was not fully sequenced by Addgene. If an Addgene verified full plasmid sequence is not available, please contact us prior to placing an order to request the full sequence.
How to cite: TFORF1386 was a gift from Feng Zhang (Addgene plasmid # 142387 ; http://n2t.net/addgene:142387 ; RRID:Addgene_142387)
