[The description below was written by a language model from this plasmid's Addgene catalogue record and pLannotate feature annotations shown in this document.]
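Description:
TFORF1386 is a third-generation-style, self-inactivating lentiviral expression plasmid built on the pLX_TRC317 backbone and carrying the human zinc-finger gene ZNF362. It belongs to a barcoded transcription factor ORF collection. In bacteria it is maintained through a high-copy ColE1/pUC-type origin and selected with ampicillin via the β-lactamase gene; an f1 origin and remnants of a lac/lacZα cloning region flanked by T7 and T3 promoters are also present in the backbone. The depositor notes a risk of plasmid recombination, as is common for LTR-containing vectors.

The viral portion begins with an RSV promoter fused to a truncated HIV-1 5' LTR, which drives Tat-independent production of the genomic RNA in packaging cells. This is followed by the Ψ packaging signal with a partial gag sequence, the Rev response element for nuclear export of the unspliced genome, and a cPPT/CTS element that aids nuclear import. Two expression units lie between the LTRs: an SV40 early promoter driving puromycin N-acetyltransferase for selecting transduced mammalian cells, and the strong constitutive EF-1α promoter driving the ZNF362 ORF. A WPRE downstream of the ORF enhances transcript stability and expression, and the ΔU3 3' LTR inactivates the LTR promoter after integration; an SV40 poly(A) signal sits beyond it. The catalogue describes a unique 24-bp barcode associated with each ORF. It is not annotated in the feature table, although the insert is listed as somewhat longer than the annotated coding sequence. The barcode allows the overexpressed factor to be identified in pooled screens, such as directed differentiation studies.
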