Features (pLannotate 1.2.2; 31 found; start..end, strand, type, name):
      5..231     +  promoter       RSV promoter: Rous sarcoma virus enhancer/promoter
    232..412     +  LTR            5' LTR (truncated): truncated 5' long terminal repeat (LTR) from HIV-1
    459..584     +  misc_feature   HIV-1 Ψ: packaging signal of human immunodeficiency virus type 1
    568..931     +  CDS            HIV-1 gag (fragment): gag protein from human immunodeficiency virus 1; gag
   1077..1310    +  misc_feature   RRE: The Rev response element (RRE) of HIV-1 allows for Rev-dependent mRNA export from the nucleus to the cytoplasm.
   1687..1713    +  CDS            Rev (fragment): human immunodeficiency virus 1 (HIV-1) Rev protein; rev; enhances nuclear export of unspliced and incompletely spliced viral mRNAs
   1720..1743    +  promoter       SV40 promoter (fragment): SV40 early promoter
   1744..1815    +  promoter       SV40 promoter (fragment): SV40 enhancer and early promoter
   1839..1974    +  rep_origin     SV40 ori: SV40 origin of replication
   2020..2616    +  CDS            PuroR (fragment): puromycin N-acetyltransferase; pac from Streptomyces; confers resistance to puromycin
   2665..2782    +  misc_feature   cPPT/CTS: central polypurine tract and central termination sequence of HIV-1
   2847..2913    +  CDS            small t antigen (fragment): SV40 (simian virus 40) small t antigen
   2920..4098    +  promoter       EF-1α promoter: strong constitutive promoter for human elongation factor EF-1α
   4115..5374    +  CDS            ZNF362: ZN362_HUMAN - Experimental evidence at protein level: Swiss-Prot protein existence level 1. May be involved in transcriptional regulation. From Homo sapiens (Human).
   5390..5443    +  promoter       U6 promoter (fragment): RNA polymerase III promoter for human U6 snRNA
   5485..6073    +  misc_feature   WPRE: woodchuck hepatitis virus posttranscriptional regulatory element
   6124..6143    +  misc_feature   cPPT/CTS (fragment): central polypurine tract and central termination sequence of HIV-1
   6145..6378    +  LTR            3' LTR (ΔU3): self-inactivating 3' long terminal repeat (LTR) from HIV-1
   6456..6577    +  polyA_signal   SV40 poly(A) signal: SV40 polyadenylation signal
   6617..6752    +  rep_origin     SV40 ori: SV40 origin of replication
   6773..6791    -  promoter       T7 promoter: promoter for bacteriophage T7 RNA polymerase
   6799..6954    +  CDS            lacZα (fragment): LacZα fragment of β-galactosidase; lacZ fragment
   6959..7387    +  rep_origin     f1 ori (sequence partly withheld): f1 bacteriophage origin of replication; arrow indicates direction of (+) strand synthesis
   7440..7544    +  promoter       AmpR promoter: bla
   7545..8405    +  CDS            AmpR: β-lactamase; bla; confers resistance to ampicillin, carbenicillin, and related antibiotics
   8576..9164    +  rep_origin     ori: high-copy-number ColE1/pMB1/pBR322/pUC origin of replication
   9347..9439    +  CDS            lacI (fragment): lac repressor; lacI; The lac repressor binds to the lac operator to inhibit transcription in E. coli. This inhibition can be relieved by adding lactose or isopropyl-β-D-thiogalactopyranoside (IPTG).
   9452..9473    +  protein_bind   CAP binding site: CAP binding activates transcription in the presence of cAMP. E. coli catabolite activator protein
   9488..9518    +  promoter       lac promoter: promoter for the E. coli lac operon
   9526..9542    +  protein_bind   lac operator: The lac repressor binds to the lac operator to inhibit transcription in E. coli. This inhibition can be relieved by adding lactose or isopropyl-β-D-thiogalactopyranoside (IPTG). lac repressor encoded by lacI
   9587..9605    +  promoter       T3 promoter: promoter for bacteriophage T3 RNA polymerase
>Addgene plasmid #142387 | TFORF1386 | addgene full sequence | sequence record 427330 | Addgene NGS Result
TTAATGTAGTCTTATGCAATACTCTTGTAGTCTTGCAACATGGTAACGATGAGTTAGCAACATGCCTTAC
AAGGAGAGAAAAAGCACCGTGCATGCCGATTGGTGGAAGTAAGGTGGTACGATCGTGCCTTATTAGGAAG
GCAACAGACGGGTCTGACATGGATTGGACGAACCACTGAATTGCCGCATTGCAGAGATATTGTATTTAAG
TGCCTAGCTCGATACATAAACGGGTCTCTCTGGTTAGACCAGATCTGAGCCTGGGAGCTCTCTGGCTAAC
TAGGGAACCCACTGCTTAAGCCTCAATAAAGCTTGCCTTGAGTGCTTCAAGTAGTGTGTGCCCGTCTGTT
GTGTGACTCTGGTAACTAGAGATCCCTCAGACCCTTTTAGTCAGTGTGGAAAATCTCTAGCAGTGGCGCC
CGAACAGGGACTTGAAAGCGAAAGGGAAACCAGAGGAGCTCTCTCGACGCAGGACTCGGCTTGCTGAAGC
GCGCACGGCAAGAGGCGAGGGGCGGCGACTGGTGAGTACGCCAAAAATTTTGACTAGCGGAGGCTAGAAG
GAGAGAGATGGGTGCGAGAGCGTCAGTATTAAGCGGGGGAGAATTAGATCGCGATGGGAAAAAATTCGGT
TAAGGCCAGGGGGAAAGAAAAAATATAAATTAAAACATATAGTATGGGCAAGCAGGGAGCTAGAACGATT
CGCAGTTAATCCTGGCCTGTTAGAAACATCAGAAGGCTGTAGACAAATACTGGGACAGCTACAACCATCC
CTTCAGACAGGATCAGAAGAACTTAGATCATTATATAATACAGTAGCAACCCTCTATTGTGTGCATCAAA
GGATAGAGATAAAAGACACCAAGGAAGCTTTAGACAAGATAGAGGAAGAGCAAAACAAAAGTAAGACCAC
CGCACAGCAAGCGGCCGCTGATCTTCAGACCTGGAGGAGGAGATATGAGGGACAATTGGAGAAGTGAATT
ATATAAATATAAAGTAGTAAAAATTGAACCATTAGGAGTAGCACCCACCAAGGCAAAGAGAAGAGTGGTG
CAGAGAGAAAAAAGAGCAGTGGGAATAGGAGCTTTGTTCCTTGGGTTCTTGGGAGCAGCAGGAAGCACTA
TGGGCGCAGCGTCAATGACGCTGACGGTACAGGCCAGACAATTATTGTCTGGTATAGTGCAGCAGCAGAA
CAATTTGCTGAGGGCTATTGAGGCGCAACAGCATCTGTTGCAACTCACAGTCTGGGGCATCAAGCAGCTC
CAGGCAAGAATCCTGGCTGTGGAAAGATACCTAAAGGATCAACAGCTCCTGGGGATTTGGGGTTGCTCTG
GAAAACTCATTTGCACCACTGCTGTGCCTTGGAATGCTAGTTGGAGTAATAAATCTCTGGAACAGATTTG
GAATCACACGACCTGGATGGAGTGGGACAGAGAAATTAACAATTACACAAGCTTAATACACTCCTTAATT
GAAGAATCGCAAAACCAGCAAGAAAAGAATGAACAAGAATTATTGGAATTAGATAAATGGGCAAGTTTGT
GGAATTGGTTTAACATAACAAATTGGCTGTGGTATATAAAATTATTCATAATGATAGTAGGAGGCTTGGT
AGGTTTAAGAATAGTTTTTGCTGTACTTTCTATAGTGAATAGAGTTAGGCAGGGATATTCACCATTATCG
TTTCAGACCCACCTCCCAACCCCGAGGGGACCCATGCATTGCATCTCAATTAGTCAGCAACCAGGTGTGG
AAAGTCCCCAGGCTCCCCAGCAGGCAGAAGTATGCAAAGCATGCGTCTCAATTAGTCAGCAACCATAGTC
CCGCCCCTAACTCCGCCCATCCCGCCCCTAACTCCGCCCAGTTCCGCCCATTCTCCGCCCCATGGCTGAC
TAATTTTTTTTATTTATGCAGAGGCCGAGGCCGCCTCGGCCTCTGAGCTATTCCAGAAGTAGTGAGGAGG
CTTTTTTGGAGGCCTAGGCTTTTGCAAAAAGCTTTCTAGAGGTACCACCGGAGCTTACCATGACCGAGTA
CAAGCCCACGGTGCGCCTCGCCACCCGCGACGACGTCCCCAGGGCCGTACGCACCCTCGCCGCCGCGTTC
GCCGACTACCCCGCCACGCGCCACACCGTCGATCCGGACCGCCACATCGAGCGGGTCACCGAGCTGCAAG
AACTCTTCCTCACGCGCGTCGGGCTCGACATCGGCAAGGTGTGGGTCGCGGACGACGGCGCCGCCGTGGC
GGTCTGGACCACGCCGGAGAGCGTCGAAGCGGGGGCGGTGTTCGCCGAGATCGGCCCGCGCATGGCCGAG
TTGAGCGGTTCCCGGCTGGCCGCGCAGCAACAGATGGAAGGCCTCCTGGCGCCGCACCGGCCCAAGGAGC
CCGCGTGGTTCCTGGCCACCGTCGGCGTCTCGCCCGACCACCAGGGCAAGGGTCTGGGCAGCGCCGTCGT
GCTCCCCGGAGTGGAGGCGGCCGAGCGCGCCGGGGTGCCCGCCTTCCTGGAGACCTCCGCGCCCCGCAAC
CTCCCCTTCTACGAGCGGCTCGGCTTCACCGTCACCGCCGACGTCGAGGTGCCCGAAGGACCGCGCACCT
GGTGCATGACCCGCAAGCCCGGTGCCAGTTAACGAATTCTAGATCTTGAGACAAATGGCAGTATTCATCC
ACAATTTTAAAAGAAAAGGGGGGATTGGGGGGTACAGTGCAGGGGAAAGAATAGTAGACATAATAGCAAC
AGACATACAAACTAAAGAATTACAAAAACAAATTACAAAAATTCAAAATTTTCGGGTTTATTACAGGGAC
AGCAGAGATCCACTTTGGCGCCGGCTCGAGGCCTGCAGGTGCAAAGATGGATAAAGTTTTAAACAGAGAG
GAATCTTTGCAGCTAATGGACCTTCTAGGTCTTGAAAGGAGTGGGAATTGGCTCCGGTGCCCGTCAGTGG
GCAGAGCGCACATCGCCCACAGTCCCCGAGAAGTTGGGGGGAGGGGTCGGCAATTGAACCGGTGCCTAGA
GAAGGTGGCGCGGGGTAAACTGGGAAAGTGATGTCGTGTACTGGCTCCGCCTTTTTCCCGAGGGTGGGGG
AGAACCGTATATAAGTGCAGTAGTCGCCGTGAACGTTCTTTTTCGCAACGGGTTTGCCGCCAGAACACAG
GTAAGTGCCGTGTGTGGTTCCCGCGGGCCTGGCCTCTTTACGGGTTATGGCCCTTGCGTGCCTTGAATTA
CTTCCACCTGGCTGCAGTACGTGATTCTTGATCCCGAGCTTCGGGTTGGAAGTGGGTGGGAGAGTTCGAG
GCCTTGCGCTTAAGGAGCCCCTTCGCCTCGTGCTTGAGTTGAGGCCTGGCCTGGGCGCTGGGGCCGCCGC
GTGCGAATCTGGTGGCACCTTCGCGCCTGTCTCGCTGCTTTCGATAAGTCTCTAGCCATTTAAAATTTTT
GATGACCTGCTGCGACGCTTTTTTTCTGGCAAGATAGTCTTGTAAATGCGGGCCAAGATCTGCACACTGG
TATTTCGGTTTTTGGGGCCGCGGGCGGCGACGGGGCCCGTGCGTCCCAGCGCACATGTTCGGCGAGGCGG
GGCCTGCGAGCGCGGCCACCGAGAATCGGACGGGGGTAGTCTCAAGCTGGCCGGCCTGCTCTGGTGCCTG
GCCTCGCGCCGCCGTGTATCGCCCCGCCCTGGGCGGCAAGGCTGGCCCGGTCGGCACCAGTTGCGTGAGC
GGAAAGATGGCCGCTTCCCGGCCCTGCTGCAGGGAGCTCAAAATGGAGGACGCGGCGCTCGGGAGAGCGG
GCGGGTGAGTCACCCACACAAAGGAAAAGGGCCTTTCCGTCCTCAGCCGTCGCTTCATGTGACTCCACGG
AGTACCGGGCGCCGTCCAGGCACCTCGATTAGTTCTCGAGCTTTTGGAGTACGTCGTCTTTAGGTTGGGG
GGAGGGGTTTTATGCGATGGAGTTTCCCCACACTGAGTGGGTGGAGACTGAAGTTAGGCCAGCTTGGCAC
TTGATGTAATTCTCCTTGGAATTTGCCCTTTTTGAGTTTGGATCTTGGTTCATTCTCAAGCCTCAGACAG
TGGTTCAAAGTTTTTTTCTTCCATTTCAGGTGTCGTGAGGCTAGCACCGCCACCATGAGTAGAAGTTCAC
CAAGTGGGAAAGGACACTCTAGGATGGCCGAGCCTCGATTTAACAACCCCTACTTCTGGCCCCCTCCTCC
CACCATGCCCAGCCAGCTGGACAACCTGGTTCTGATTAACAAGATCAAGGAGCAGCTGATGGCCGAGAAG
ATCAGGCCGCCTCACCTGCCGCCCACGTCGGCCTCGTCGCAGCAGCCGTTGCTAGTGCCGCCGGCACCCG
CCGAGAGCAGCCAGGCCGTCATGTCGCTGCCCAAGCTGCAGCAGGTGCCGGGGCTGCATCCACAGGCGGT
GCCGCAGCCCGACGTGGCGCTGCACGCACGGCCGGCCACCAGCACCGTCACAGGTCTGGGGCTGTCCACC
CGGACCCCGTCTGTGAGCACTTCTGAGTCAAGCGCGGGCGCGGGCACGGGCACGGGTACCAGCACCCCGT
CCACACCCACCACCACCAGCCAGAGCCGCCTCATCGCCTCGTCCCCCACCCTCATCTCAGGGATCACCAG
CCCCCCTCTCCTGGACTCCATCAAGACAATCCAGGGCCACGGCCTGCTTGGCCCCCCCAAGTCCGAACGC
GGCCGCAAAAAGATCAAGGCGGAGAACCCGGGGGGTCCGCCTGTCCTTGTAGTCCCCTATCCCATCCTGG
CCTCGGGCGAGACTGCCAAGGAGGGCAAGACGTACAGGTGTAAGGTATGCCCACTGACCTTTTTCACCAA
GTCAGAGATGCAGATCCACTCCAAGTCGCACACAGAGGCCAAGCCCCACAAGTGCCCGCACTGCTCCAAG
TCCTTTGCCAACGCCTCCTACCTGGCCCAGCACCTGCGCATCCACCTGGGCGTCAAGCCCTACCACTGCT
CCTACTGTGATAAGTCCTTCCGGCAGCTCTCCCACCTCCAGCAGCACACCAGAATCCACACAGGCGACAG
ACCCTACAAGTGCCCACATCCTGGCTGCGAGAAGGCTTTCACTCAGCTCTCCAACCTCCAGTCTCACCAG
CGCCAGCACAACAAGGACAAGCCCTACAAGTGTCCCAACTGCTACCGGGCCTATTCGGACTCCGCTTCTT
TGCAGATCCACCTCTCGGCCCACGCCATCAAGCACGCCAAGGCCTACTGCTGCAGCATGTGTGGGCGGGC
CTACACCTCGGAGACCTACCTGATGAAGCACATGTCCAAACACACGGTGGTGGAGCACCTGGTGAGCCAT
CACTCGCCCCAGAGGACGGAGTCCCCCGGCATCCCGGTGCGAATCTCTCTCATCTAGTAATGAACTAGTC
CGTAACTTGAAAGTATTTCGATTTCTTGGCTTTATATATCTTGTGGAAAGGACGAGTTGCACGCCGCAAT
GGATATGACACGCGTTAAGTCGACAATCAACCTCTGGATTACAAAATTTGTGAAAGATTGACTGGTATTC
TTAACTATGTTGCTCCTTTTACGCTATGTGGATACGCTGCTTTAATGCCTTTGTATCATGCTATTGCTTC
CCGTATGGCTTTCATTTTCTCCTCCTTGTATAAATCCTGGTTGCTGTCTCTTTATGAGGAGTTGTGGCCC
GTTGTCAGGCAACGTGGCGTGGTGTGCACTGTGTTTGCTGACGCAACCCCCACTGGTTGGGGCATTGCCA
CCACCTGTCAGCTCCTTTCCGGGACTTTCGCTTTCCCCCTCCCTATTGCCACGGCGGAACTCATCGCCGC
CTGCCTTGCCCGCTGCTGGACAGGGGCTCGGCTGTTGGGCACTGACAATTCCGTGGTGTTGTCGGGGAAA
TCATCGTCCTTTCCTTGGCTGCTCGCCTGTGTTGCCACCTGGATTCTGCGCGGGACGTCCTTCTGCTACG
TCCCTTCGGCCCTCAATCCAGCGGACCTTCCTTCCCGCGGCCTGCTGCCGGCTCTGCGGCCTCTTCCGCG
TCTTCGCCTTCGCCCTCAGACGAGTCGGATCTCCCTTTGGGCCGCCTCCCCGCGTCGACTTTAAGACCAA
TGACTTACAAGGCAGCTGTAGATCTTAGCCACTTTTTAAAAGAAAAGGGGGGACTGGAAGGGCTAATTCA
CTCCCAACGAAGACAAGATCTGCTTTTTGCTTGTACTGGGTCTCTCTGGTTAGACCAGATCTGAGCCTGG
GAGCTCTCTGGCTAACTAGGGAACCCACTGCTTAAGCCTCAATAAAGCTTGCCTTGAGTGCTTCAAGTAG
TGTGTGCCCGTCTGTTGTGTGACTCTGGTAACTAGAGATCCCTCAGACCCTTTTAGTCAGTGTGGAAAAT
CTCTAGCAGTACGTATAGTAGTTCATGTCATCTTATTATTCAGTATTTATAACTTGCAAAGAAATGAATA
TCAGAGAGTGAGAGGAACTTGTTTATTGCAGCTTATAATGGTTACAAATAAAGCAATAGCATCACAAATT
TCACAAATAAAGCATTTTTTTCACTGCATTCTAGTTGTGGTTTGTCCAAACTCATCAATGTATCTTATCA
TGTCTGGCTCTAGCTATCCCGCCCCTAACTCCGCCCATCCCGCCCCTAACTCCGCCCAGTTCCGCCCATT
CTCCGCCCCATGGCTGACTAATTTTTTTTATTTATGCAGAGGCCGAGGCCGCCTCGGCCTCTGAGCTATT
CCAGAAGTAGTGAGGAGGCTTTTTTGGAGGCCTAGGGACGTACCCAATTCGCCCTATAGTGAGTCGTATT
ACGCGCGCTCACTGGCCGTCGTTTTACAACGTCGTGACTGGGAAAACCCTGGCGTTACCCAACTTAATCG
CCTTGCAGCACATCCCCCTTTCGCCAGCTGGCGTAATAGCGAAGAGGCCCGCACCGATCGCCCTTCCCAA
CAGTTGCGCAGCCTGAATGGCGAATGGG
[124 nt withheld, positions 6959-7082]
C
[91 nt withheld, positions 7084-7174]
A
[49 nt withheld, positions 7176-7224]
CCTTTGACGTTGGAGTCCACGTTCTTT
[37 nt withheld, positions 7252-7288]
ACCCTATCTCGGTCTATTCTTTTGATTTATAAGGGATTTTGCCGATTTCGGCCTATTGGTTAAAAAATGA
GCTGATTTAACAAAAATTTAACGCGAATTTTAACAAAATATTAACGCTTACAATTTAGGTGGCACTTTTC
GGGGAAATGTGCGCGGAACCCCTATTTGTTTATTTTTCTAAATACATTCAAATATGTATCCGCTCATGAG
ACAATAACCCTGATAAATGCTTCAATAATATTGAAAAAGGAAGAGTATGAGTATTCAACATTTCCGTGTC
GCCCTTATTCCCTTTTTTGCGGCATTTTGCCTTCCTGTTTTTGCTCACCCAGAAACGCTGGTGAAAGTAA
AAGATGCTGAAGATCAGTTGGGTGCACGAGTGGGTTACATCGAACTGGATCTCAACAGCGGTAAGATCCT
TGAGAGTTTTCGCCCCGAAGAACGTTTTCCAATGATGAGCACTTTTAAAGTTCTGCTATGTGGCGCGGTA
TTATCCCGTATTGACGCCGGGCAAGAGCAACTCGGTCGCCGCATACACTATTCTCAGAATGACTTGGTTG
AGTACTCACCAGTCACAGAAAAGCATCTTACGGATGGCATGACAGTAAGAGAATTATGCAGTGCTGCCAT
AACCATGAGTGATAACACTGCGGCCAACTTACTTCTGACAACGATCGGAGGACCGAAGGAGCTAACCGCT
TTTTTGCACAACATGGGGGATCATGTAACTCGCCTTGATCGTTGGGAACCGGAGCTGAATGAAGCCATAC
CAAACGACGAGCGTGACACCACGATGCCTGTAGCAATGGCAACAACGTTGCGCAAACTATTAACTGGCGA
ACTACTTACTCTAGCTTCCCGGCAACAATTAATAGACTGGATGGAGGCGGATAAAGTTGCAGGACCACTT
CTGCGCTCGGCCCTTCCGGCTGGCTGGTTTATTGCTGATAAATCTGGAGCCGGTGAGCGTGGGTCTCGCG
GTATCATTGCAGCACTGGGGCCAGATGGTAAGCCCTCCCGTATCGTAGTTATCTACACGACGGGGAGTCA
GGCAACTATGGATGAACGAAATAGACAGATCGCTGAGATAGGTGCCTCACTGATTAAGCATTGGTAACTG
TCAGACCAAGTTTACTCATATATACTTTAGATTGATTTAAAACTTCATTTTTAATTTAAAAGGATCTAGG
TGAAGATCCTTTTTGATAATCTCATGACCAAAATCCCTTAACGTGAGTTTTCGTTCCACTGAGCGTCAGA
CCCCGTAGAAAAGATCAAAGGATCTTCTTGAGATCCTTTTTTTCTGCGCGTAATCTGCTGCTTGCAAACA
AAAAAACCACCGCTACCAGCGGTGGTTTGTTTGCCGGATCAAGAGCTACCAACTCTTTTTCCGAAGGTAA
CTGGCTTCAGCAGAGCGCAGATACCAAATACTGTTCTTCTAGTGTAGCCGTAGTTAGGCCACCACTTCAA
GAACTCTGTAGCACCGCCTACATACCTCGCTCTGCTAATCCTGTTACCAGTGGCTGCTGCCAGTGGCGAT
AAGTCGTGTCTTACCGGGTTGGACTCAAGACGATAGTTACCGGATAAGGCGCAGCGGTCGGGCTGAACGG
GGGGTTCGTGCACACAGCCCAGCTTGGAGCGAACGACCTACACCGAACTGAGATACCTACAGCGTGAGCT
ATGAGAAAGCGCCACGCTTCCCGAAGGGAGAAAGGCGGACAGGTATCCGGTAAGCGGCAGGGTCGGAACA
GGAGAGCGCACGAGGGAGCTTCCAGGGGGAAACGCCTGGTATCTTTATAGTCCTGTCGGGTTTCGCCACC
TCTGACTTGAGCGTCGATTTTTGTGATGCTCGTCAGGGGGGCGGAGCCTATGGAAAAACGCCAGCAACGC
GGCCTTTTTACGGTTCCTGGCCTTTTGCTGGCCTTTTGCTCACATGTTCTTTCCTGCGTTATCCCCTGAT
TCTGTGGATAACCGTATTACCGCCTTTGAGTGAGCTGATACCGCTCGCCGCAGCCGAACGACCGAGCGCA
GCGAGTCAGTGAGCGAGGAAGCGGAAGAGCGCCCAATACGCAAACCGCCTCTCCCCGCGCGTTGGCCGAT
TCATTAATGCAGCTGGCACGACAGGTTTCCCGACTGGAAAGCGGGCAGTGAGCGCAACGCAATTAATGTG
AGTTAGCTCACTCATTAGGCACCCCAGGCTTTACACTTTATGCTTCCGGCTCGTATGTTGTGTGGAATTG
TGAGCGGATAACAATTTCACACAGGAAACAGCTATGACCATGATTACGCCAAGCGCGCAATTAACCCTCA
CTAAAGGGAACAAAAGCTGGAGCTGCAAGC
