>Addgene plasmid #142387 | TFORF1386 | depositor partial sequence | sequence record 279299 | Insert
ACCGCCACCATGAGTAGAAGTTCACCAAGTGGGAAAGGACACTCTAGGATGGCCGAGCCTCGATTTAACA
ACCCCTACTTCTGGCCCCCTCCTCCCACCATGCCCAGCCAGCTGGACAACCTGGTTCTGATTAACAAGAT
CAAGGAGCAGCTGATGGCCGAGAAGATCAGGCCGCCTCACCTGCCGCCCACGTCGGCCTCGTCGCAGCAG
CCGTTGCTAGTGCCGCCGGCACCCGCCGAGAGCAGCCAGGCCGTCATGTCGCTGCCCAAGCTGCAGCAGG
TGCCGGGGCTGCATCCACAGGCGGTGCCGCAGCCCGACGTGGCGCTGCACGCACGGCCGGCCACCAGCAC
CGTCACAGGTCTGGGGCTGTCCACCCGGACCCCGTCTGTGAGCACTTCTGAGTCAAGCGCGGGCGCGGGC
ACGGGCACGGGTACCAGCACCCCGTCCACACCCACCACCACCAGCCAGAGCCGCCTCATCGCCTCGTCCC
CCACCCTCATCTCAGGGATCACCAGCCCCCCTCTCCTGGACTCCATCAAGACAATCCAGGGCCACGGCCT
GCTTGGCCCCCCCAAGTCCGAACGCGGCCGCAAAAAGATCAAGGCGGAGAACCCGGGGGGTCCGCCTGTC
CTTGTAGTCCCCTATCCCATCCTGGCCTCGGGCGAGACTGCCAAGGAGGGCAAGACGTACAGGTGTAAGG
TATGCCCACTGACCTTTTTCACCAAGTCAGAGATGCAGATCCACTCCAAGTCGCACACAGAGGCCAAGCC
CCACAAGTGCCCGCACTGCTCCAAGTCCTTTGCCAACGCCTCCTACCTGGCCCAGCACCTGCGCATCCAC
CTGGGCGTCAAGCCCTACCACTGCTCCTACTGTGATAAGTCCTTCCGGCAGCTCTCCCACCTCCAGCAGC
ACACCAGAATCCACACAGGCGACAGACCCTACAAGTGCCCACATCCTGGCTGCGAGAAGGCTTTCACTCA
GCTCTCCAACCTCCAGTCTCACCAGCGCCAGCACAACAAGGACAAGCCCTACAAGTGTCCCAACTGCTAC
CGGGCCTATTCGGACTCCGCTTCTTTGCAGATCCACCTCTCGGCCCACGCCATCAAGCACGCCAAGGCCT
ACTGCTGCAGCATGTGTGGGCGGGCCTACACCTCGGAGACCTACCTGATGAAGCACATGTCCAAACACAC
GGTGGTGGAGCACCTGGTGAGCCATCACTCGCCCCAGAGGACGGAGTCCCCCGGCATCCCGGTGCGAATC
TCTCTCATCTAGTAATGAACTAGTCCGTAACTTGAAAGTATTTCGATTTCTTGGCTTTATATATCTTGTG
GAAAGGACGAGTTGCACGCCGCAATGGATATGAC
