>Addgene plasmid #142387 | TFORF1386 | depositor partial sequence | sequence record 279300 | Barcode
GTTGCACGCCGCAATGGATATGAC
